Addgene plasmid #136908: LRT2B-GO
Purpose: Lentivirus expressing GO sgRNA
Depositing lab: Lukas Dow. Depositing organization: Cornell University. Publication: GO: a functional reporter system to identify and enrich base editing activity. Katti A, Foronda M, Zimmerman J, Diaz B, Zafra MP, Goswami S, Dow LE. Nucleic Acids Res. 2020 Feb 29. pii: 5766653. doi: 10.1093/nar/gkaa124. PubMed 32112097.
Backbone
  Vector backbone: Adapted from pLentiCRISPRv1
  Vector type: Lentiviral
  Selectable markers: Blasticidin
Growth in bacteria
  Bacterial resistance: Ampicillin, 100 μg/mL
  Growth temperature: 30°C
  Growth strain: NEB Stable
  Copy number: High Copy
Gene/Insert
  Gene/Insert name: sgGO
  gRNA/shRNA sequence: GACGACGGTGAGCAAGGGCG
  Species: Synthetic
  Mutation: WT
  Promoter: hU6
  Cloning method: Restriction Enzyme; 5′ cloning site Unknown (unknown if destroyed)
Terms and licenses: Academic/Nonprofit Terms; Industry Terms: Not Available to Industry
How to cite: LRT2B-GO was a gift from Lukas Dow (Addgene plasmid # 136908 ; http://n2t.net/addgene:136908 ; RRID:Addgene_136908)
