[The description below was written by a language model from this plasmid's Addgene catalogue record and pLannotate feature annotations shown in this document.]
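Description:
LRT2B-GO is a lentiviral transfer plasmid, adapted from pLentiCRISPRv1, that delivers a single guide RNA called sgGO together with a fluorescent and a drug-selectable marker. It is propagated in E. coli through a high-copy ColE1/pUC-type origin with ampicillin resistance (β-lactamase). The backbone also carries an f1 origin, an SV40 origin and poly(A) signal, and remnants of a lac/T7/T3 cloning region. The viral portion has a third-generation layout. An RSV promoter drives a truncated HIV-1 5' LTR, followed by the Ψ packaging signal with a partial gag sequence, the Rev response element and a cPPT/CTS. A WPRE sits upstream of a self-inactivating ΔU3 3' LTR, which leaves the integrated provirus without LTR promoter activity.

The payload consists of two expression units. A human U6 RNA polymerase III promoter transcribes the synthetic sgGO spacer fused to a Streptococcus pyogenes Cas9 guide scaffold, which the feature table annotates as a tracrRNA fragment. Downstream, an EF-1α core promoter precedes tdTomato and then the blasticidin S deaminase gene (bsr). This allows transduced mammalian cells to be tracked by orange-red fluorescence and selected with blasticidin. The feature table does not annotate the element linking the two coding sequences, so how they are co-expressed is not stated. No Cas9 or base editor is encoded, so the editing enzyme must be provided separately.

According to the record, the plasmid is used to make lentivirus expressing the GO sgRNA. It belongs to the GO functional reporter system, which was developed to identify and enrich cells with base editing activity.
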