Features (pLannotate 1.2.2; 28 found; start..end, strand, type, name):
      5..231     +  promoter       RSV promoter: Rous sarcoma virus enhancer/promoter
    232..412     +  LTR            5' LTR (truncated): truncated 5' long terminal repeat (LTR) from HIV-1
    459..584     +  misc_feature   HIV-1 Ψ: packaging signal of human immunodeficiency virus type 1
    568..931     +  CDS            HIV-1 gag (fragment): gag protein from human immunodeficiency virus 1; gag
   1077..1310    +  misc_feature   RRE: The Rev response element (RRE) of HIV-1 allows for Rev-dependent mRNA export from the nucleus to the cytoplasm.
   1687..1713    +  CDS            Rev (fragment): human immunodeficiency virus 1 (HIV-1) Rev protein; rev; enhances nuclear export of unspliced and incompletely spliced viral mRNAs
   1717..1957    +  promoter       U6 promoter: RNA polymerase III promoter for human U6 snRNA
   2004..2047    +  misc_RNA       tracrRNA (fragment): trans-activating CRISPR RNA for the Streptococcus pyogenes CRISPR/Cas9 system
   2130..2247    +  misc_feature   cPPT/CTS: central polypurine tract and central termination sequence of HIV-1
   2342..2553    +  promoter       EF-1α core promoter: core promoter for human elongation factor EF-1α
   2605..4032    +  CDS            tdTomato: tdTomato is a basic (constitutively fluorescent) orange fluorescent protein published in 2004, derived from Discosoma sp.. It is reported to be a somewhat slowly-maturing tandem dimer with low acid sensitivity.
   4108..4527    +  CDS            bsr: BSR_BACCE - Experimental evidence at protein level: Swiss-Prot protein existence level 1. Catalyzes the deamination of the cytosine moiety of the antibiotics blasticidin S, cytomycin and acetylblasticidin S. From Bacillus cereus.
   4593..5181    +  misc_feature   WPRE: woodchuck hepatitis virus posttranscriptional regulatory element
   5232..5251    +  misc_feature   cPPT/CTS (fragment): central polypurine tract and central termination sequence of HIV-1
   5253..5486    +  LTR            3' LTR (ΔU3): self-inactivating 3' long terminal repeat (LTR) from HIV-1
   5564..5685    +  polyA_signal   SV40 poly(A) signal: SV40 polyadenylation signal
   5725..5860    +  rep_origin     SV40 ori: SV40 origin of replication
   5881..5899    -  promoter       T7 promoter: promoter for bacteriophage T7 RNA polymerase
   5907..6062    +  CDS            lacZα (fragment): LacZα fragment of β-galactosidase; lacZ fragment
   6067..6495    +  rep_origin     f1 ori (sequence partly withheld): f1 bacteriophage origin of replication; arrow indicates direction of (+) strand synthesis
   6548..6652    +  promoter       AmpR promoter: bla
   6653..7513    +  CDS            AmpR: β-lactamase; bla; confers resistance to ampicillin, carbenicillin, and related antibiotics
   7684..8272    +  rep_origin     ori: high-copy-number ColE1/pMB1/pBR322/pUC origin of replication
   8455..8547    +  CDS            lacI (fragment): lac repressor; lacI; The lac repressor binds to the lac operator to inhibit transcription in E. coli. This inhibition can be relieved by adding lactose or isopropyl-β-D-thiogalactopyranoside (IPTG).
   8560..8581    +  protein_bind   CAP binding site: CAP binding activates transcription in the presence of cAMP. E. coli catabolite activator protein
   8596..8626    +  promoter       lac promoter: promoter for the E. coli lac operon
   8634..8650    +  protein_bind   lac operator: The lac repressor binds to the lac operator to inhibit transcription in E. coli. This inhibition can be relieved by adding lactose or isopropyl-β-D-thiogalactopyranoside (IPTG). lac repressor encoded by lacI
   8695..8713    +  promoter       T3 promoter: promoter for bacteriophage T3 RNA polymerase
>Addgene plasmid #136908 | LRT2B-GO | addgene full sequence | sequence record 271384 | Addgene NGS Result
TTAATGTAGTCTTATGCAATACTCTTGTAGTCTTGCAACATGGTAACGATGAGTTAGCAACATGCCTTAC
AAGGAGAGAAAAAGCACCGTGCATGCCGATTGGTGGAAGTAAGGTGGTACGATCGTGCCTTATTAGGAAG
GCAACAGACGGGTCTGACATGGATTGGACGAACCACTGAATTGCCGCATTGCAGAGATATTGTATTTAAG
TGCCTAGCTCGATACATAAACGGGTCTCTCTGGTTAGACCAGATCTGAGCCTGGGAGCTCTCTGGCTAAC
TAGGGAACCCACTGCTTAAGCCTCAATAAAGCTTGCCTTGAGTGCTTCAAGTAGTGTGTGCCCGTCTGTT
GTGTGACTCTGGTAACTAGAGATCCCTCAGACCCTTTTAGTCAGTGTGGAAAATCTCTAGCAGTGGCGCC
CGAACAGGGACTTGAAAGCGAAAGGGAAACCAGAGGAGCTCTCTCGACGCAGGACTCGGCTTGCTGAAGC
GCGCACGGCAAGAGGCGAGGGGCGGCGACTGGTGAGTACGCCAAAAATTTTGACTAGCGGAGGCTAGAAG
GAGAGAGATGGGTGCGAGAGCGTCAGTATTAAGCGGGGGAGAATTAGATCGCGATGGGAAAAAATTCGGT
TAAGGCCAGGGGGAAAGAAAAAATATAAATTAAAACATATAGTATGGGCAAGCAGGGAGCTAGAACGATT
CGCAGTTAATCCTGGCCTGTTAGAAACATCAGAAGGCTGTAGACAAATACTGGGACAGCTACAACCATCC
CTTCAGACAGGATCAGAAGAACTTAGATCATTATATAATACAGTAGCAACCCTCTATTGTGTGCATCAAA
GGATAGAGATAAAAGACACCAAGGAAGCTTTAGACAAGATAGAGGAAGAGCAAAACAAAAGTAAGACCAC
CGCACAGCAAGCGGCCGCTGATCTTCAGACCTGGAGGAGGAGATATGAGGGACAATTGGAGAAGTGAATT
ATATAAATATAAAGTAGTAAAAATTGAACCATTAGGAGTAGCACCCACCAAGGCAAAGAGAAGAGTGGTG
CAGAGAGAAAAAAGAGCAGTGGGAATAGGAGCTTTGTTCCTTGGGTTCTTGGGAGCAGCAGGAAGCACTA
TGGGCGCAGCGTCAATGACGCTGACGGTACAGGCCAGACAATTATTGTCTGGTATAGTGCAGCAGCAGAA
CAATTTGCTGAGGGCTATTGAGGCGCAACAGCATCTGTTGCAACTCACAGTCTGGGGCATCAAGCAGCTC
CAGGCAAGAATCCTGGCTGTGGAAAGATACCTAAAGGATCAACAGCTCCTGGGGATTTGGGGTTGCTCTG
GAAAACTCATTTGCACCACTGCTGTGCCTTGGAATGCTAGTTGGAGTAATAAATCTCTGGAACAGATTTG
GAATCACACGACCTGGATGGAGTGGGACAGAGAAATTAACAATTACACAAGCTTAATACACTCCTTAATT
GAAGAATCGCAAAACCAGCAAGAAAAGAATGAACAAGAATTATTGGAATTAGATAAATGGGCAAGTTTGT
GGAATTGGTTTAACATAACAAATTGGCTGTGGTATATAAAATTATTCATAATGATAGTAGGAGGCTTGGT
AGGTTTAAGAATAGTTTTTGCTGTACTTTCTATAGTGAATAGAGTTAGGCAGGGATATTCACCATTATCG
TTTCAGACCCACCTCCCAACCCCGAGGGGACCCAGAGAGGGCCTATTTCCCATGATTCCTTCATATTTGC
ATATACGATACAAGGCTGTTAGAGAGATAATTAGAATTAATTTGACTGTAAACACAAAGATATTAGTACA
AAATACGTGACGTAGAAAGTAATAATTTCTTGGGTAGTTTGCAGTTTTAAAATTATGTTTTAAAATGGAC
TATCATATGCTTACCGTAACTTGAAAGTATTTCGATTTCTTGGCTTTATATATCTTGTGGAAAGGACGAA
ACACCGACGACGGTGAGCAAGGGCGGTTTAAGAGCTATGCTGGAAACAGCATAGCAAGTTTAAATAAGGC
TAGTCCGTTATCAACTTTGCTGGAAACAGCAAAGTGGCACCGAGTCGGTGCTTTTTTTGAATTCTAGATC
TTGAGACAAATGGCAGTATTCATCCACAATTTTAAAAGAAAAGGGGGGATTGGGGGGTACAGTGCAGGGG
AAAGAATAGTAGACATAATAGCAACAGACATACAAACTAAAGAATTACAAAAACAAATTACAAAAATTCA
AAATTTTCGGGTTTATTACAGGGACAGCAGAGATCCACTTTGGCGCCGGCCTCGAGTACACGCGTCGAGA
AGCTTGATCGATGGCTCCGGTGCCCGTCAGTGGGCAGAGCGCACATCGCCCACAGTCCCCGAGAAGTTGG
GGGGAGGGGTCGGCAATTGAACCGGTGCCTAGAGAAGGTGGCGCGGGGTAAACTGGGAAAGTGATGTCGT
GTACTGGCTCCGCCTTTTTCCCGAGGGTGGGGGAGAACCGTATATAAGTGCAGTAGTCGCCGTGAACGTT
CTTTTTCGCAACGGGTTTGCCGCCAGAACACAGGTGTCGTGACGCGGATCGTACCCCGAATTTATGATCA
ATACCGCGGCCACCATGGTGAGCAAGGGCGAGGAGGTCATCAAAGAGTTCATGCGCTTCAAGGTGCGCAT
GGAGGGCTCCATGAACGGCCACGAGTTCGAGATCGAGGGCGAGGGCGAGGGCCGCCCCTACGAGGGCACC
CAGACCGCCAAGCTGAAGGTGACCAAGGGCGGCCCCCTGCCCTTCGCCTGGGACATCCTGTCCCCCCAGT
TCATGTACGGCTCCAAGGCGTACGTGAAGCACCCCGCCGACATCCCCGATTACAAGAAGCTGTCCTTCCC
CGAGGGCTTCAAGTGGGAGCGCGTGATGAACTTCGAGGACGGCGGTCTGGTGACCGTGACCCAGGACTCC
TCCCTGCAGGACGGCACGCTGATCTACAAGGTGAAGATGCGCGGCACCAACTTCCCCCCCGACGGCCCCG
TAATGCAGAAGAAGACCATGGGCTGGGAGGCCTCCACCGAGCGCCTGTACCCCCGCGACGGCGTGCTGAA
GGGCGAGATCCACCAGGCCCTGAAGCTGAAGGACGGCGGCCACTACCTGGTGGAGTTCAAGACCATCTAC
ATGGCCAAGAAGCCCGTGCAACTGCCCGGCTACTACTACGTGGACACCAAGCTGGACATCACCTCCCACA
ACGAGGACTACACCATCGTGGAACAGTACGAGCGCTCCGAGGGCCGCCACCACCTGTTCCTGGGGCATGG
CACCGGCAGCACCGGCAGCGGCAGCTCCGGCACCGCCTCCTCCGAGGACAACAACATGGCCGTCATCAAA
GAGTTCATGCGCTTCAAGGTGCGCATGGAGGGCTCCATGAACGGCCACGAGTTCGAGATCGAGGGCGAGG
GCGAGGGCCGCCCCTACGAGGGCACCCAGACCGCCAAGCTGAAGGTGACCAAGGGCGGCCCCCTGCCCTT
CGCCTGGGACATCCTGTCCCCCCAGTTCATGTACGGCTCCAAGGCGTACGTGAAGCACCCCGCCGACATC
CCCGATTACAAGAAGCTGTCCTTCCCCGAGGGCTTCAAGTGGGAGCGCGTGATGAACTTCGAGGACGGCG
GTCTGGTGACCGTGACCCAGGACTCCTCCCTGCAGGACGGCACGCTGATCTACAAGGTGAAGATGCGCGG
CACCAACTTCCCCCCCGACGGCCCCGTAATGCAGAAGAAGACCATGGGCTGGGAGGCCTCCACCGAGCGC
CTGTACCCCCGCGACGGCGTGCTGAAGGGCGAGATCCACCAGGCCCTGAAGCTGAAGGACGGCGGCCACT
ACCTGGTGGAGTTCAAGACCATCTACATGGCCAAGAAGCCCGTGCAACTGCCCGGCTACTACTACGTGGA
CACCAAGCTGGACATCACCTCCCACAACGAGGACTACACCATCGTGGAACAGTACGAGCGCTCCGAGGGC
CGCCACCACCTGTTCCTGTACGGCATGGACGAGCTGTACAAAGCGGCCGCAGGCAGCGGCGCCACCAACT
TCAGCCTGCTGAAGCAGGCCGGCGACGTGGAGGAGAACCCCGGCCCCATGAAGACCTTCAACATCTCTCA
GCAGGACCTTGAGCTGGTGGAAGTTGCCACTGAGAAAATCACCATGCTCTATGAGGACAACAAGCACCAT
GTTGGTGCTGCCATCAGGACCAAGACAGGAGAAATCATCTCTGCTGTCCACATTGAAGCCTACATTGGCA
GGGTCACTGTGTGTGCAGAGGCCATTGCCATTGGGTCTGCAGTCTCCAATGGGCAGAAGGACTTTGACAC
CATTGTGGCTGTGAGGCACCCCTACAGTGATGAGGTGGACAGGTCCATCAGAGTGGTGTCCCCCTGTGGC
ATGTGCAGGGAGCTCATCTCAGACTATGCCCCTGATTGCTTTGTTCTGATTGAGATGAATGGCAAGCTGG
TCAAGACAACCATTGAGGAGCTGATTCCACTGAAATACACCAGAAACTAATTCGAAAGATCCGCTAGCAA
TCAGTGGGATCCCCTCTAGATGTACAAGCGCGTTAAGTCGACAATCAACCTCTGGATTACAAAATTTGTG
AAAGATTGACTGGTATTCTTAACTATGTTGCTCCTTTTACGCTATGTGGATACGCTGCTTTAATGCCTTT
GTATCATGCTATTGCTTCCCGTATGGCTTTCATTTTCTCCTCCTTGTATAAATCCTGGTTGCTGTCTCTT
TATGAGGAGTTGTGGCCCGTTGTCAGGCAACGTGGCGTGGTGTGCACTGTGTTTGCTGACGCAACCCCCA
CTGGTTGGGGCATTGCCACCACCTGTCAGCTCCTTTCCGGGACTTTCGCTTTCCCCCTCCCTATTGCCAC
GGCGGAACTCATCGCCGCCTGCCTTGCCCGCTGCTGGACAGGGGCTCGGCTGTTGGGCACTGACAATTCC
GTGGTGTTGTCGGGGAAATCATCGTCCTTTCCTTGGCTGCTCGCCTGTGTTGCCACCTGGATTCTGCGCG
GGACGTCCTTCTGCTACGTCCCTTCGGCCCTCAATCCAGCGGACCTTCCTTCCCGCGGCCTGCTGCCGGC
TCTGCGGCCTCTTCCGCGTCTTCGCCTTCGCCCTCAGACGAGTCGGATCTCCCTTTGGGCCGCCTCCCCG
CGTCGACTTTAAGACCAATGACTTACAAGGCAGCTGTAGATCTTAGCCACTTTTTAAAAGAAAAGGGGGG
ACTGGAAGGGCTAATTCACTCCCAACGAAGACAAGATCTGCTTTTTGCTTGTACTGGGTCTCTCTGGTTA
GACCAGATCTGAGCCTGGGAGCTCTCTGGCTAACTAGGGAACCCACTGCTTAAGCCTCAATAAAGCTTGC
CTTGAGTGCTTCAAGTAGTGTGTGCCCGTCTGTTGTGTGACTCTGGTAACTAGAGATCCCTCAGACCCTT
TTAGTCAGTGTGGAAAATCTCTAGCAGTACGTATAGTAGTTCATGTCATCTTATTATTCAGTATTTATAA
CTTGCAAAGAAATGAATATCAGAGAGTGAGAGGAACTTGTTTATTGCAGCTTATAATGGTTACAAATAAA
GCAATAGCATCACAAATTTCACAAATAAAGCATTTTTTTCACTGCATTCTAGTTGTGGTTTGTCCAAACT
CATCAATGTATCTTATCATGTCTGGCTCTAGCTATCCCGCCCCTAACTCCGCCCATCCCGCCCCTAACTC
CGCCCAGTTCCGCCCATTCTCCGCCCCATGGCTGACTAATTTTTTTTATTTATGCAGAGGCCGAGGCCGC
CTCGGCCTCTGAGCTATTCCAGAAGTAGTGAGGAGGCTTTTTTGGAGGCCTAGGGACGTACCCAATTCGC
CCTATAGTGAGTCGTATTACGCGCGCTCACTGGCCGTCGTTTTACAACGTCGTGACTGGGAAAACCCTGG
CGTTACCCAACTTAATCGCCTTGCAGCACATCCCCCTTTCGCCAGCTGGCGTAATAGCGAAGAGGCCCGC
ACCGATCGCCCTTCCCAACAGTTGCGCAGCCTGAATGGCGAATGGG
[124 nt withheld, positions 6067-6190]
C
[91 nt withheld, positions 6192-6282]
A
[49 nt withheld, positions 6284-6332]
CCTTTGACGTTGGAGTCCACGTTCTTT
[37 nt withheld, positions 6360-6396]
ACCCTATCTCGGTCTATTCTTTTGATTTATAAGGGATTTTGCCGATTTCGGCCTATTGGTTAAAAAATGA
GCTGATTTAACAAAAATTTAACGCGAATTTTAACAAAATATTAACGCTTACAATTTAGGTGGCACTTTTC
GGGGAAATGTGCGCGGAACCCCTATTTGTTTATTTTTCTAAATACATTCAAATATGTATCCGCTCATGAG
ACAATAACCCTGATAAATGCTTCAATAATATTGAAAAAGGAAGAGTATGAGTATTCAACATTTCCGTGTC
GCCCTTATTCCCTTTTTTGCGGCATTTTGCCTTCCTGTTTTTGCTCACCCAGAAACGCTGGTGAAAGTAA
AAGATGCTGAAGATCAGTTGGGTGCACGAGTGGGTTACATCGAACTGGATCTCAACAGCGGTAAGATCCT
TGAGAGTTTTCGCCCCGAAGAACGTTTTCCAATGATGAGCACTTTTAAAGTTCTGCTATGTGGCGCGGTA
TTATCCCGTATTGACGCCGGGCAAGAGCAACTCGGTCGCCGCATACACTATTCTCAGAATGACTTGGTTG
AGTACTCACCAGTCACAGAAAAGCATCTTACGGATGGCATGACAGTAAGAGAATTATGCAGTGCTGCCAT
AACCATGAGTGATAACACTGCGGCCAACTTACTTCTGACAACGATCGGAGGACCGAAGGAGCTAACCGCT
TTTTTGCACAACATGGGGGATCATGTAACTCGCCTTGATCGTTGGGAACCGGAGCTGAATGAAGCCATAC
CAAACGACGAGCGTGACACCACGATGCCTGTAGCAATGGCAACAACGTTGCGCAAACTATTAACTGGCGA
ACTACTTACTCTAGCTTCCCGGCAACAATTAATAGACTGGATGGAGGCGGATAAAGTTGCAGGACCACTT
CTGCGCTCGGCCCTTCCGGCTGGCTGGTTTATTGCTGATAAATCTGGAGCCGGTGAGCGTGGGTCTCGCG
GTATCATTGCAGCACTGGGGCCAGATGGTAAGCCCTCCCGTATCGTAGTTATCTACACGACGGGGAGTCA
GGCAACTATGGATGAACGAAATAGACAGATCGCTGAGATAGGTGCCTCACTGATTAAGCATTGGTAACTG
TCAGACCAAGTTTACTCATATATACTTTAGATTGATTTAAAACTTCATTTTTAATTTAAAAGGATCTAGG
TGAAGATCCTTTTTGATAATCTCATGACCAAAATCCCTTAACGTGAGTTTTCGTTCCACTGAGCGTCAGA
CCCCGTAGAAAAGATCAAAGGATCTTCTTGAGATCCTTTTTTTCTGCGCGTAATCTGCTGCTTGCAAACA
AAAAAACCACCGCTACCAGCGGTGGTTTGTTTGCCGGATCAAGAGCTACCAACTCTTTTTCCGAAGGTAA
CTGGCTTCAGCAGAGCGCAGATACCAAATACTGTTCTTCTAGTGTAGCCGTAGTTAGGCCACCACTTCAA
GAACTCTGTAGCACCGCCTACATACCTCGCTCTGCTAATCCTGTTACCAGTGGCTGCTGCCAGTGGCGAT
AAGTCGTGTCTTACCGGGTTGGACTCAAGACGATAGTTACCGGATAAGGCGCAGCGGTCGGGCTGAACGG
GGGGTTCGTGCACACAGCCCAGCTTGGAGCGAACGACCTACACCGAACTGAGATACCTACAGCGTGAGCT
ATGAGAAAGCGCCACGCTTCCCGAAGGGAGAAAGGCGGACAGGTATCCGGTAAGCGGCAGGGTCGGAACA
GGAGAGCGCACGAGGGAGCTTCCAGGGGGAAACGCCTGGTATCTTTATAGTCCTGTCGGGTTTCGCCACC
TCTGACTTGAGCGTCGATTTTTGTGATGCTCGTCAGGGGGGCGGAGCCTATGGAAAAACGCCAGCAACGC
GGCCTTTTTACGGTTCCTGGCCTTTTGCTGGCCTTTTGCTCACATGTTCTTTCCTGCGTTATCCCCTGAT
TCTGTGGATAACCGTATTACCGCCTTTGAGTGAGCTGATACCGCTCGCCGCAGCCGAACGACCGAGCGCA
GCGAGTCAGTGAGCGAGGAAGCGGAAGAGCGCCCAATACGCAAACCGCCTCTCCCCGCGCGTTGGCCGAT
TCATTAATGCAGCTGGCACGACAGGTTTCCCGACTGGAAAGCGGGCAGTGAGCGCAACGCAATTAATGTG
AGTTAGCTCACTCATTAGGCACCCCAGGCTTTACACTTTATGCTTCCGGCTCGTATGTTGTGTGGAATTG
TGAGCGGATAACAATTTCACACAGGAAACAGCTATGACCATGATTACGCCAAGCGCGCAATTAACCCTCA
CTAAAGGGAACAAAAGCTGGAGCTGCAAGC
